Addgene plasmid #61099: Lck-GFP
Purpose: Expression of a membrane-targeted form of eGFP
Depositing lab: Steven Green. Depositing organization: University of Iowa. Publication: Ballistic labeling and dynamic imaging of astrocytes in organotypic hippocampal slice cultures. Benediktsson AM, Schachtele SJ, Green SH, Dailey ME. J Neurosci Methods. 2005 Jan 30;141(1):41-53. 10.1016/j.jneumeth.2004.05.013 PubMed 15585287.
Backbone
  Vector backbone: EGFP-C1
  Backbone manufacturer: Clontech
  Backbone size w/o insert (bp): 4731
  Modifications to backbone: This modified GFP is myristoylated and targeted to the plasma membrane (rafts). It was constructed from a parent Lck-GFPN1 construct. The parent Lck sequence was removed and replaced with a new Lck sequence containing two glycine residues at the C-term of Lck, as opposed to an isoleucine and a valine. The new Lck sequenced was prepared by PCR with BglII at the 5’ end and EcoRI at the 3’ end. The parent Lck was digested with BglII and EcoRI, removing the old Lck sequence, and insertng the new Lck using the same restriction sites.
  Vector type: Mammalian Expression
  Selectable markers: Neomycin (select with G418)
Growth in bacteria
  Bacterial resistance: Kanamycin, 50 μg/mL
  Growth temperature: 37°C
  Growth strain: DH10B
  Copy number: High Copy
Gene/Insert
  Gene/Insert name: Lck-GFP
  Promoter: CMV
  Tag / fusion protein: EGFP (N terminal on backbone)
  Cloning method: Restriction Enzyme; 5′ cloning site BglI (unknown if destroyed); 3′ cloning site EcoRI (unknown if destroyed)
  Sequencing primers: 5′ EGFP-C; 3′ SV40 poly A Reverse
Resource information
  A portion of this plasmid was derived from a plasmid made by: See publication for cloning details.
Terms and licenses: Academic/Nonprofit Terms; Industry Terms: Not Available to Industry
How to cite: Lck-GFP was a gift from Steven Green (Addgene plasmid # 61099 ; http://n2t.net/addgene:61099 ; RRID:Addgene_61099)
