[The description below was written by a language model from this plasmid's Addgene catalogue record and pLannotate feature annotations shown in this document.]
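Description:
Lck-GFP is a mammalian expression plasmid built on a Clontech EGFP-series backbone that expresses a plasma-membrane-targeted form of enhanced GFP. The catalogue lists the backbone as EGFP-C1 with EGFP as an N-terminal tag. However, the cloning notes say the plasmid derives from a parent Lck-GFP N1-type construct, and the feature table of the 4,810 nt sequence places a short fragment of human LCK upstream of the EGFP coding sequence. The arrangement is therefore Lck peptide followed by EGFP, as expected for an N1-style fusion. Expression is driven by the human CMV immediate-early enhancer and promoter and terminated by the SV40 polyadenylation signal. Small annotated fragments of SV40 large T antigen, ble and the bGH poly(A) signal appear to be incidental backbone matches rather than functional parts.

The Lck segment supplies the amino-terminal acylation motif of the kinase, so the fusion is myristoylated and directed to the plasma membrane, with the record noting lipid rafts. According to the record, the original Lck sequence was replaced by a PCR-generated version in which the two residues at the C-terminal end of the Lck segment are glycines instead of isoleucine and valine. The swap was made between BglII and EcoRI sites.

The plasmid replicates at high copy in E. coli from a pUC-type origin and also carries an f1 origin. A single NeoR/KanR gene sits behind tandem bacterial and SV40 early promoters, with an HSV TK poly(A) signal. It confers kanamycin resistance in bacteria and G418 selection in mammalian cells. Membrane-bound GFP outlines fine cellular processes better than cytosolic GFP, and the associated publication used ballistic labelling for dynamic imaging of astrocytes in organotypic hippocampal slice cultures.
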