Features (pLannotate 1.2.2; 16 found; start..end, strand, type, name):
     61..364     +  enhancer       CMV enhancer: human cytomegalovirus immediate early enhancer
    365..568     +  promoter       CMV promoter: human cytomegalovirus (CMV) immediate early promoter
    591..614     +  misc_feature   MCS (fragment): multiple cloning site
    621..698     +  CDS            LCK (fragment): LCK_HUMAN - Experimental evidence at protein level: Swiss-Prot protein existence level 1. Non-receptor tyrosine-protein kinase that plays an essential role in the selection and maturation of developing T-cells in the thymus and in the function of mature T-cells. Plays a key role in T- cell antigen receptor (TCR)-linked signal transduction pathways. Constitutively associated with the cytoplasmic portions of the CD4 and CD8 surface receptors. Association of the TCR with a peptide antigen- bound MHC complex facilitates the interaction of CD4 and CD8 with MHC class II and class I molecules, respec
    705..742     +  misc_feature   MCS (fragment): multiple cloning site
    756..1475    +  CDS            EGFP: the original enhanced GFP (Yang et al., 1996) mammalian codon-optimized
   1492..1575    +  CDS            large T antigen (fragment): large T antigen from SV40 (simian virus 40)
   1598..1719    +  polyA_signal   SV40 poly(A) signal: SV40 polyadenylation signal
   1753..2181    -  rep_origin     f1 ori (sequence partly withheld): f1 bacteriophage origin of replication; arrow indicates direction of (+) strand synthesis
   2208..2312    +  promoter       AmpR promoter: bla
   2314..2671    +  promoter       SV40 promoter: SV40 enhancer and early promoter
   2706..3500    +  CDS            NeoR/KanR: aminoglycoside phosphotransferase from Tn5; aph(3')-II (or nptII); confers resistance to neomycin, kanamycin, and G418 (Geneticin®)
   3521..3673    +  CDS            ble (fragment): BLE_KLEPN - Experimental evidence at protein level: Swiss-Prot protein existence level 1. Binding protein with a strong affinity to the bleomycin family of antibiotics. Binds to CL990; an antimitotic-antibiotic compound. From Klebsiella pneumoniae.
   3732..3779    +  polyA_signal   HSV TK poly(A) signal: herpes simplex virus thymidine kinase polyadenylation signal (Cole and Stacy, 1985)
   3870..3886    -  polyA_signal   bGH poly(A) signal (fragment): bovine growth hormone polyadenylation signal
   4108..4696    +  rep_origin     ori: high-copy-number ColE1/pMB1/pBR322/pUC origin of replication
>Addgene plasmid #61099 | Lck-GFP | addgene full sequence | sequence record 263356 | Addgene NGS Result
TAGTTATTAATAGTAATCAATTACGGGGTCATTAGTTCATAGCCCATATATGGAGTTCCGCGTTACATAA
CTTACGGTAAATGGCCCGCCTGGCTGACCGCCCAACGACCCCCGCCCATTGACGTCAATAATGACGTATG
TTCCCATAGTAACGCCAATAGGGACTTTCCATTGACGTCAATGGGTGGAGTATTTACGGTAAACTGCCCA
CTTGGCAGTACATCAAGTGTATCATATGCCAAGTACGCCCCCTATTGACGTCAATGACGGTAAATGGCCC
GCCTGGCATTATGCCCAGTACATGACCTTATGGGACTTTCCTACTTGGCAGTACATCTACGTATTAGTCA
TCGCTATTACCATGGTGATGCGGTTTTGGCAGTACATCAATGGGCGTGGATAGCGGTTTGACTCACGGGG
ATTTCCAAGTCTCCACCCCATTGACGTCAATGGGAGTTTGTTTTGGCACCAAAATCAACGGGACTTTCCA
AAATGTCGTAACAACTCCGCCCCATTGACGCAAATGGGCGGTAGGCGTGTACGGTGGGAGGTCTATATAA
GCAGAGCTGGTTTAGTGAACCGTCAGATCCGCTAGCGCTACCGGACTCAGATCTGCCACCATGGGCTGTG
GCTGCAGCTCAAACCCTGAAGATGACTGGATGGAGAACATTGACGTGTGTGAGAACTGCCATTATCCCGG
CGGACGAATTCTGCAGTCGACGGTACCGCGGGCCCGGGATCCACCGGTCGCCACCATGGTGAGCAAGGGC
GAGGAGCTGTTCACCGGGGTGGTGCCCATCCTGGTCGAGCTGGACGGCGACGTAAACGGCCACAAGTTCA
GCGTGTCCGGCGAGGGCGAGGGCGATGCCACCTACGGCAAGCTGACCCTGAAGTTCATCTGCACCACCGG
CAAGCTGCCCGTGCCCTGGCCCACCCTCGTGACCACCCTGACCTACGGCGTGCAGTGCTTCAGCCGCTAC
CCCGACCACATGAAGCAGCACGACTTCTTCAAGTCCGCCATGCCCGAAGGCTACGTCCAGGAGCGCACCA
TCTTCTTCAAGGACGACGGCAACTACAAGACCCGCGCCGAGGTGAAGTTCGAGGGCGACACCCTGGTGAA
CCGCATCGAGCTGAAGGGCATCGACTTCAAGGAGGACGGCAACATCCTGGGGCACAAGCTGGAGTACAAC
TACAACAGCCACAACGTCTATATCATGGCCGACAAGCAGAAGAACGGCATCAAGGTGAACTTCAAGATCC
GCCACAACATCGAGGACGGCAGCGTGCAGCTCGCCGACCACTACCAGCAGAACACCCCCATCGGCGACGG
CCCCGTGCTGCTGCCCGACAACCACTACCTGAGCACCCAGTCCGCCCTGAGCAAAGACCCCAACGAGAAG
CGCGATCACATGGTCCTGCTGGAGTTCGTGACCGCCGCCGGGATCACTCTCGGCATGGACGAGCTGTACA
AGTAAAGCGGCCGCGACTCTAGATCATAATCAGCCATACCACATTTGTAGAGGTTTTACTTGCTTTAAAA
AACCTCCCACACCTCCCCCTGAACCTGAAACATAAAATGAATGCAATTGTTGTTGTTAACTTGTTTATTG
CAGCTTATAATGGTTACAAATAAAGCAATAGCATCACAAATTTCACAAATAAAGCATTTTTTTCACTGCA
TTCTAGTTGTGGTTTGTCCAAACTCATCAATGTATCTTAAGGCGTAAATTGTAAGCGTTAATATTTTGTT
AAAATTCGCGTTAAATTTTTGTTAAATCAGCTCATTTTTTAACCAATAGGCCGAAATCGGCAAAATCCCT
TATAAATCAAAAGAATAGACCGAGATAGGGT
[37 nt withheld, positions 1852-1888]
AAAGAACGTGGACTCCAACGTCAAAGG
[49 nt withheld, positions 1916-1964]
T
[91 nt withheld, positions 1966-2056]
G
[124 nt withheld, positions 2058-2181]
CAGGTGGCACTTTTCGGGGAAATGTGCGCGGAACCCCTATTTGTTTATTTTTCTAAATACATTCAAATAT
GTATCCGCTCATGAGACAATAACCCTGATAAATGCTTCAATAATATTGAAAAAGGAAGAGTCCTGAGGCG
GAAAGAACCAGCTGTGGAATGTGTGTCAGTTAGGGTGTGGAAAGTCCCCAGGCTCCCCAGCAGGCAGAAG
TATGCAAAGCATGCATCTCAATTAGTCAGCAACCAGGTGTGGAAAGTCCCCAGGCTCCCCAGCAGGCAGA
AGTATGCAAAGCATGCATCTCAATTAGTCAGCAACCATAGTCCCGCCCCTAACTCCGCCCATCCCGCCCC
TAACTCCGCCCAGTTCCGCCCATTCTCCGCCCCATGGCTGACTAATTTTTTTTATTTATGCAGAGGCCGA
GGCCGCCTCGGCCTCTGAGCTATTCCAGAAGTAGTGAGGAGGCTTTTTTGGAGGCCTAGGCTTTTGCAAA
GATCGATCAAGAGACAGGATGAGGATCGTTTCGCATGATTGAACAAGATGGATTGCACGCAGGTTCTCCG
GCCGCTTGGGTGGAGAGGCTATTCGGCTATGACTGGGCACAACAGACAATCGGCTGCTCTGATGCCGCCG
TGTTCCGGCTGTCAGCGCAGGGGCGCCCGGTTCTTTTTGTCAAGACCGACCTGTCCGGTGCCCTGAATGA
ACTGCAAGACGAGGCAGCGCGGCTATCGTGGCTGGCCACGACGGGCGTTCCTTGCGCAGCTGTGCTCGAC
GTTGTCACTGAAGCGGGAAGGGACTGGCTGCTATTGGGCGAAGTGCCGGGGCAGGATCTCCTGTCATCTC
ACCTTGCTCCTGCCGAGAAAGTATCCATCATGGCTGATGCAATGCGGCGGCTGCATACGCTTGATCCGGC
TACCTGCCCATTCGACCACCAAGCGAAACATCGCATCGAGCGAGCACGTACTCGGATGGAAGCCGGTCTT
GTCGATCAGGATGATCTGGACGAAGAGCATCAGGGGCTCGCGCCAGCCGAACTGTTCGCCAGGCTCAAGG
CGAGCATGCCCGACGGCGAGGATCTCGTCGTGACCCATGGCGATGCCTGCTTGCCGAATATCATGGTGGA
AAATGGCCGCTTTTCTGGATTCATCGACTGTGGCCGGCTGGGTGTGGCGGACCGCTATCAGGACATAGCG
TTGGCTACCCGTGATATTGCTGAAGAGCTTGGCGGCGAATGGGCTGACCGCTTCCTCGTGCTTTACGGTA
TCGCCGCTCCCGATTCGCAGCGCATCGCCTTCTATCGCCTTCTTGACGAGTTCTTCTGAGCGGGACTCTG
GGGTTCGAAATGACCGACCAAGCGACGCCCAACCTGCCATCACGAGATTTCGATTCCACCGCCGCCTTCT
ATGAAAGGTTGGGCTTCGGAATCGTTTTCCGGGACGCCGGCTGGATGATCCTCCAGCGCGGGGATCTCAT
GCTGGAGTTCTTCGCCCACCCTAGGGGGAGGCTAACTGAAACACGGAAGGAGACAATACCGGAAGGAACC
CGCGCTATGACGGCAATAAAAAGACAGAATAAAACGCACGGTGTTGGGTCGTTTGTTCATAAACGCGGGG
TTCGGTCCCAGGGCTGGCACTCTGTCGATACCCCACCGAGACCCCATTGGGGCCAATACGCCCGCGTTTC
TTCCTTTTCCCCACCCCACCCCCCAAGTTCGGGTGAAGGCCCAGGGCTCGCAGCCAACGTCGGGGCGGCA
GGCCCTGCCATAGCCTCAGGTTACTCATATATACTTTAGATTGATTTAAAACTTCATTTTTAATTTAAAA
GGATCTAGGTGAAGATCCTTTTTGATAATCTCATGACCAAAATCCCTTAACGTGAGTTTTCGTTCCACTG
AGCGTCAGACCCCGTAGAAAAGATCAAAGGATCTTCTTGAGATCCTTTTTTTCTGCGCGTAATCTGCTGC
TTGCAAACAAAAAAACCACCGCTACCAGCGGTGGTTTGTTTGCCGGATCAAGAGCTACCAACTCTTTTTC
CGAAGGTAACTGGCTTCAGCAGAGCGCAGATACCAAATACTGTTCTTCTAGTGTAGCCGTAGTTAGGCCA
CCACTTCAAGAACTCTGTAGCACCGCCTACATACCTCGCTCTGCTAATCCTGTTACCAGTGGCTGCTGCC
AGTGGCGATAAGTCGTGTCTTACCGGGTTGGACTCAAGACGATAGTTACCGGATAAGGCGCAGCGGTCGG
GCTGAACGGGGGGTTCGTGCACACAGCCCAGCTTGGAGCGAACGACCTACACCGAACTGAGATACCTACA
GCGTGAGCTATGAGAAAGCGCCACGCTTCCCGAAGGGAGAAAGGCGGACAGGTATCCGGTAAGCGGCAGG
GTCGGAACAGGAGAGCGCACGAGGGAGCTTCCAGGGGGAAACGCCTGGTATCTTTATAGTCCTGTCGGGT
TTCGCCACCTCTGACTTGAGCGTCGATTTTTGTGATGCTCGTCAGGGGGGCGGAGCCTATGGAAAAACGC
CAGCAACGCGGCCTTTTTACGGTTCCTGGCCTTTTGCTGGCCTTTTGCTCACATGTTCTTTCCTGCGTTA
TCCCCTGATTCTGTGGATAACCGTATTACCGCCATGCAT
