>Addgene plasmid #61099 | Lck-GFP | addgene partial sequence | sequence record 99955 | CMV-F 5'-CGCAAATGGGCGGTAGGCGTG-3'
CAGAGCTGGTTTAGTGAACCGTCAGATCCGCTAGCGCTACCGGACTCAGATCTGCCACCATGGGCTGTGG
CTGCAGCTCAAACCCTGAAGATGACTGGATGGAGAACATTGACGTGTGTGAGAACTGCCATTATCCCGGC
GGACGAATTCTGCAGTCGACGGTACCGCGGGCCCGGGATCCACCGGTCGCCACCATGGTGAGCAAGGGCG
AGGAGCTGTTCACCGGGGTGGTGCCCATCCTGGTCGAGCTGGACGGCGACGTAAACGGCCACAAGTTCAG
CGTGTCCGGCGAGGGCGAGGGCGATGCCACCTACGGCAAGCTGACCCTGAAGTTCATCTGCACCACCGGC
AAGCTGCCCGTGCCCTGGCCCACCCTCGTGACCACCCTGACCTACGGCGTGCAGTGCTTCAGCCGCTACC
CCGACCACATGAAGCAGCACGACTTCTTCAAGTCCGCCATGCCCGAAGGCTACGTCCAGGAGCGCACCAT
CTTCTTCAAGGACGACGGCAACTACAAGACCCGCGCCGAGGTGAAGTTCGAGGGCGACACCCTGGTGAAC
CGCATCGAGCTGAAGGGCATCGACTTCAAGGAGGACGGCAACATCCTGGGGCACAAGCTGGAGTACAACT
ACAACAGCCACAACGTCTATATCATGGCCGACAAGCAGAAGAACGGCATCAAGGTGAACTTCAAGATCCG
CCACAACATCGAGGACGGCAGCGTGCAGCTCGCCGACCACTACCAGCAGAACACCCCCATCGGCGACGGC
CCCGTGCTGCTGCCCGACAACCACTACCTGAGCACCCAGTCCGCCCTGAGCAAAGACCCCAACGAGAAGC
GCGAT
