>Addgene plasmid #61099 | Lck-GFP | addgene partial sequence | sequence record 99956 | SV40pA-R 5'-GAAATTTGTGATGCTATTGC-3'
CGAGGAGCTGTTCACCGGGGTGGTGCCCATCCTGGTCGAGCTGGACGGCGACGTAAACGGCCACAAGTTC
AGCGTGTCCGGCGAGGGCGAGGGCGATGCCACCTACGGCAAGCTGACCCTGAAGTTCATCTGCACCACCG
GCAAGCTGCCCGTGCCCTGGCCCACCCTCGTGACCACCCTGACCTACGGCGTGCAGTGCTTCAGCCGCTA
CCCCGACCACATGAAGCAGCACGACTTCTTCAAGTCCGCCATGCCCGAAGGCTACGTCCAGGAGCGCACC
ATCTTCTTCAAGGACGACGGCAACTACAAGACCCGCGCCGAGGTGAAGTTCGAGGGCGACACCCTGGTGA
ACCGCATCGAGCTGAAGGGCATCGACTTCAAGGAGGACGGCAACATCCTGGGGCACAAGCTGGAGTACAA
CTACAACAGCCACAACGTCTATATCATGGCCGACAAGCAGAAGAACGGCATCAAGGTGAACTTCAAGATC
CGCCACAACATCGAGGACGGCAGCGTGCAGCTCGCCGACCACTACCAGCAGAACACCCCCATCGGCGACG
GCCCCGTGCTGCTGCCCGACAACCACTACCTGAGCACCCAGTCCGCCCTGAGCAAAGACCCCAACGAGAA
GCGCGATCACATGGTCCTGCTGGAGTTCGTGACCGCCGCCGGGATCACTCTCGGCATGGACGAGCTGTAC
AAGTAAAGCGGCCGCGACTCTAGATCATAATCAGCCATACCACATTTGTAGAGGTTTTACTTGCTTTAAA
AAACCTCCCACACCTCCCCCTGAACCTGAAACATAAAATGAATGCAATTGTTGTTGTTAAC
